Addgene plasmid #44635: PU.1-W215G LZRS
Depositing lab: Ellen Rothenberg. Depositing organization: California Institute of Technology. Publication: Constitutive expression of PU.1 in fetal hematopoietic progenitors blocks T cell development at the pro-T cell stage. Anderson MK, Weiss AH, Hernandez-Hoyos G, Dionne CJ, Rothenberg EV. Immunity. 2002 Feb;16(2):285-96. 10.1016/S1074-7613(02)00277-7 PubMed 11869688.
Backbone
  Vector backbone: LZRS
  Backbone size w/o insert (bp): 12443
  Total vector size (bp): 13300
  Vector type: Mammalian Expression, Retroviral
Growth in bacteria
  Bacterial resistance: Ampicillin, 100 μg/mL
  Growth temperature: 30°C
  Growth strain: Stbl3
  Growth instructions: very slow growing--allow extra time to propagate.
  Copy number: Unknown
Gene/Insert
  Gene/Insert name: PU.1 W215G (alt name: SFFV proviral integration 1)
  Species: M. musculus (mouse)
  Insert size (bp): 839
  Mutation: 215 mutation (W to G)
  Entrez Gene: Spi1 (a.k.a. Dis-1, Dis1, PU.1, Sfpi-1, Sfpi1, Spi-1, Tcfpu1, Tfpu.1)
  Tag / fusion protein: IRES (C terminal on backbone); EGFP (C terminal on backbone)
  Cloning method: Restriction Enzyme; 5′ cloning site EcoRI (not destroyed); 3′ cloning site NotI (not destroyed)
  Sequencing primers: 5′ LZRS-F; 3′ EGFP-N
Terms and licenses: Academic/Nonprofit Terms; Industry Terms: Not Available to Industry
Depositor comments: Mouse PU.1 coding sequence with 215 mutation (W to G) that abolishes DNA binding. Subcloned from LZRS PU.1-WT (Addgene plasmid #34835).
How to cite: PU.1-W215G LZRS was a gift from Ellen Rothenberg (Addgene plasmid # 44635 ; http://n2t.net/addgene:44635 ; RRID:Addgene_44635)
