[The description below was written by a language model from this plasmid's Addgene catalogue record.]
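Description:
PU.1-W215G LZRS is a retroviral mammalian expression plasmid built on the LZRS backbone, with a total size of about 13.3 kb, of which roughly 12.4 kb is vector. It is propagated in bacteria under ampicillin selection. The record gives no feature table, so the origin of replication, the promoter driving the insert and any mammalian selection marker are not explicitly stated. In retroviral vectors of this type, expression normally comes from the viral long terminal repeat, and the plasmid is introduced into packaging cells to produce virus for transducing target cells.

The payload is an approximately 840 bp mouse PU.1 (Spi1) coding sequence cloned between EcoRI and NotI sites, both of which are retained. It carries a tryptophan-to-glycine substitution at position 215 that, according to the depositor, abolishes DNA binding. It was derived by subcloning from the corresponding wild-type PU.1 LZRS construct. Downstream of the insert, the backbone supplies an IRES followed by EGFP. Although these are catalogued as C-terminal tags, an IRES directs independent translation of the second open reading frame from a bicistronic transcript. EGFP would therefore be made as a separate protein that marks transduced cells rather than as a fusion to PU.1.

The associated publication examined how constitutive PU.1 expression in fetal hematopoietic progenitors blocks T cell development at the pro-T stage. This mutant is suited to serve as a DNA-binding-deficient comparison to wild-type PU.1, testing whether effects of enforced expression depend on DNA binding, with GFP allowing transduced cells to be identified or sorted.
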