>Addgene plasmid #44635 | PU.1-W215G LZRS | addgene partial sequence | sequence record 72366 | LZRS-F  5'-TGGATACACGCCGCCCACGTG-3'
GACTGCCGGATCTAAGTAAGTAGGATCCATTTAAATTCGAATTCCACATGTTACAGGCGTGCAAAATGGA
AGGGTTTTCCCTCACCGCCCCTCCATCGGATGACTTGGTTACTTACGATTCAGAGCTATACCAACGTCCA
ATGCATGACTACTACTCCTTCGTGGGCAGCGATGGAGAAAGCCATAGCGATCACTACTGGGATTTCTCCG
CACACCATGTCCACAACAACGAGTTTGAGAACTTCCCTGAGAACCACTTCACAGAGCTGCAGAGCGTGCA
GCCCCCGCAGCTACAGCAGCTCTATCGCCACATGGAGCTGGAACAGATGCACGTCCTCGATACTCCCATG
GTGCCACCCCACACCGGCCTCAGTCACCAGGTTTCCTACATGCCCCGGATGTGCTTCCCTTATCAAACCT
TGTCCCCAGCCCACCAGCAGAGCTCAGATGAGGAGGAGGGTGAGAGGCAGAGCCCTCCCCTGGAGGTGTC
TGATGGAGAAGCTGATGGCTTGGAGCCTGGGCCAGGTCTTCTGCACGGGGAGACAGGCAGCAAGAAAAAG
ATTCGCCTGTACCAGTTCCTGCTGGACCTGCTGCGCAGCGGCGACATGAAGGACAGCATCTGGTGGGTGG
ACAAGGACAAAGGTACCTTCCAGTTCTCGTCCAAGCACAAGGAGGCGCTGGCGCACCGCGGGGGCATCCA
GAAGGGCAACCGCAAGAAGATGACCTACCAGAAGATGGCGCGCGCGCTGCGCAACTACGGCAAGACAGGC
