>Addgene plasmid #44635 | PU.1-W215G LZRS | addgene partial sequence | sequence record 73103 | pCDH-rev 5'-GCATTCCTTTGGCGAGAG-3'
GCCAGGTTTCCGGGCCCTCACATTGCCAAAAGACGGCAATATGGTGGAAAATAACATATAGACAAACGCA
CACCGGCCTTATTCCAAGCGGCTTCGGCCAGTAACGTTAGGGGGGGGGGAGGGAGAGGGGGGGGGGGGGC
GGATTTTTCGTAGCGGCCGCTTTCCGTGGGGCGGGAGG
